Addgene plasmid #53861: RBM11_pCSdest
Depositing lab: Roger Reeves. Depositing organization: Johns Hopkins University and School of Medicine. Publication: Survey of Human Chromosome 21 Gene Expression Effects on Early Development in Danio rerio. Edie S, Zaghloul NA, Leitch CC, Klinedinst DK, Lebron J, Thole JF, McCallion AS, Katsanis N, Reeves RH. G3 (Bethesda). 2018 Jul 2;8(7):2215-2223. doi: 10.1534/g3.118.200144. PubMed 29760202.
Backbone
  Vector backbone: pCSDest
  Backbone manufacturer: Lawson Lab (Addgene Plasmid 22423)
  Backbone size w/o insert (bp): 4095
  Vector type: Mammalian Expression
Growth in bacteria
  Bacterial resistance: Ampicillin, 100 μg/mL
  Growth temperature: 37°C
  Growth strain: Top10
  Copy number: High Copy
Gene/Insert
  Gene/Insert name: RBM11
  Species: H. sapiens (human)
  Insert size (bp): 846
  Entrez Gene: RBM11
  Promoter: SP6 and CMV
  Cloning method: Gateway Cloning
  Sequencing primers: 5′ CMV-F; 3′ EBV-Rev
Terms and licenses: Academic/Nonprofit Terms; Industry Terms
Depositor comments: NM_144770
How to cite: RBM11_pCSdest was a gift from Roger Reeves (Addgene plasmid # 53861 ; http://n2t.net/addgene:53861 ; RRID:Addgene_53861)
