[The description below was written by a language model from this plasmid's Addgene catalogue record.]
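Description:
RBM11_pCSdest is a mammalian expression plasmid carrying the human RBM11 coding sequence (an insert of about 846 bp, noted by the depositor as corresponding to a RefSeq mRNA entry) in the pCSDest backbone, a Gateway destination vector of roughly 4.1 kb derived from the pCS2-type family. The insert was introduced by Gateway recombination, so the open reading frame is expected to be flanked by the att site remnants left by that reaction, although no feature table is provided to confirm their positions. In bacteria the plasmid is maintained at high copy number and selected with ampicillin. The record does not list the replication origin or other backbone elements.

Two promoters are recorded upstream of the insert, CMV and SP6. The CMV promoter drives strong constitutive transcription after transfection into vertebrate cells, while the SP6 bacteriophage promoter allows the same plasmid to serve as a template for in vitro transcription, producing synthetic mRNA suitable for microinjection into embryos. No epitope tags, fusion partners or reporters are recorded, so the construct appears to express untagged RBM11, an RNA-binding motif protein encoded on human chromosome 21.

The associated publication surveyed the effects of expressing human chromosome 21 genes on early zebrafish development, which indicates that this clone belongs to a set of constructs built to overexpress individual chromosome 21 genes in Danio rerio embryos and score resulting developmental phenotypes. It could equally be used for CMV-driven overexpression of RBM11 in cultured mammalian cells.
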