>Addgene plasmid #53861 | RBM11_pCSdest | addgene partial sequence | sequence record 94900 | CMV-F 5'-CGCAAATGGGCGGTAGGCGTG-3'
GCATGCTCGTTTAGGGAACCGCCATTCTGCCTGGGGACGTCGGAGCAAGCTTGATTTAGGTGACACTATA
GAATACAAGCTACTTGTTCTTTTTGCAGGATCCCATCGATTCGAATTCAAGGATCACAAGTTTGTACAAA
AAAGCAGGCACCATGTTCCCTGCTCAGGAGGAGGCCGACAGGACCGTGTTTGTTGGGAATTTAGAGGCCC
GAGTTCGGGAAGAGATTCTGTACGAGCTGTTCCTTCAGGCGGGGCCACTAACCAAAGTGACTATATGCAA
AGACAGAGAAGGAAAGCCAAAGTCTTTTGGATTTGTCTGCTTTAAACACCCAGAATCGGTGTCTTATGCC
ATAGCTTTGCTGAATGGAATTCGTTTATATGGAAGACCAATTAACGTGCAGTATCGATTTGGGAGTTCTC
GCTCTTCTGAACCAGCTAACCAAAGTTTTGAGAGCTGTGTTAAGATAAATTCACACAACTACAGGAATGA
AGAAATGTTGGTGGGCAGATCTTCCTTTCCCATGCAGTATTTTCCAATTAATAATACTTCTTTACCTCAA
GAATATTTTCTCTTTCAGAAGATGCAGTGGCATGTGTATAATCCAGTGCTGCAGCTTCCTTACTATGAAA
TGACAGCTCCACTTCCTAATAGTGCATCCGTGTCTTCCTCACTGAATCATGTTCCAGATCTTGAGGCTGG
ACCCAGCTCATATAAATGGACTCACCAACAACCAAGTGACTCTGACCTTTATCAGATGACAGCTCCACTT
CCTAATAGTGCATCCGTGTCTTCCTCACTGAATCATGTTCCAGATCTTGAGGCT
