>Addgene plasmid #53861 | RBM11_pCSdest | addgene partial sequence | sequence record 95043 | EBV-rev 5'-GTGGTTTGTCCAAACTCATC-3'
GACTCACTATAGTTCTAGAGGCTCGAGAGGATCACCACTTTGTACAAGAAAGCTGGGTTCTAGTATCTTT
TCTTCTTCTTAGACTTTCGGAACTTTTGGCTACATTCGTTGCCTCTGTTGTTGTCTGTGCTACTATCACT
ATCACTTGTTTGCTTTTGTCTCTTTCGTTTATTCATCTGATAAAGGTCAGAGTCACTTGGTTGTTGGTGA
GTCCATTTATATGAGCTGGGTCCAGCCTCAAGATCTGGAACATGATTCAGTGAGGAAGACACGGATGCAC
TATTAGGAAGTGGAGCTGTCATCTGATAAAGGTCAGAGTCACTTGGTTGTTGGTGAGTCCATTTATATGA
GCTGGGTCCAGCCTCAAGATCTGGAACATGATTCAGTGAGGAAGACACGGATGCACTATTAGGAAGTGGA
GCTGTCATTTCATAGTAAGGAAGCTGCAGCACTGGATTATACACATGCCACTGCATCTTCTGAAAGAGAA
AATATTCTTGAGGTAAAGAAGTATTATTAATTGGAAAATACTGCATGGGAAAGGAAGATCTGCCCACCAA
CATTTCTTCATTCCTGTAGTTGTGTGAATTTATCTTAACACAGCTCTCAAAACTTTGGTTAGCTGGTTCA
GAAGAGCGAGAACTCCCAAATCGATACTGCACGTTAATTGGTCTTCCATATAAACGAATTCCATTCAGCA
AAGCTATGGCATAAGACACCGATTCTGGGTGTTTAAAGCAGACAAATCCAAAAGACTTTGGCTTTCCTTC
TCTGTCTTTGCATATAGTCACTTTGGTTAGTGGCCCCGCCTGAAGGAACAGCTCGTACAG
